Addgene plasmid #173761: HisGB1-CITED2(216-269)+CBPTAZ1(340-439)
Purpose: Bacterial coexpression of human CITED2 CTAD with CBP TAZ1
Depositing lab: Peter Wright. Depositing organization: Scripps California (The Scripps Research Institute). Publication: Hypersensitive termination of the hypoxic response by a disordered protein switch. Berlow RB, Dyson HJ, Wright PE. Nature. 2017 Mar 16;543(7645):447-451. doi: 10.1038/nature21705. Epub 2017 Mar 8. PubMed 28273070.
Backbone
  Vector backbone: pEt22b
  Backbone manufacturer: Novagen
  Backbone size w/o insert (bp): 5500
  Total vector size (bp): 6300
  Vector type: Bacterial Expression
Growth in bacteria
  Bacterial resistance: Ampicillin, 100 μg/mL
  Growth temperature: 37°C
  Growth strain: DH5alpha
  Copy number: Low Copy
Gene/Insert 1
  Gene/Insert name: CITED2 (216-269)
  Species: H. sapiens (human)
  Insert size (bp): 165
  Entrez Gene: CITED2 (a.k.a. ASD8, MRG-1, MRG1, P35SRJ, VSD2)
  Promoter: T7
  Cloning method: Restriction Enzyme; 5′ cloning site NdeI (not destroyed); 3′ cloning site BamHI (not destroyed)
  Sequencing primers: 5′ T7; 3′ T7
Gene/Insert 2
  Gene/Insert name: CBP TAZ1 (340-439) (alt name: CBP CH1)
  Species: M. musculus (mouse)
  Entrez Gene: Crebbp (a.k.a. CBP, CBP/p300, KAT3A, p300/CBP)
  Promoter: T7
  Cloning method: Restriction Enzyme; 5′ cloning site NcoI (not destroyed); 3′ cloning site HindIII (not destroyed)
  Sequencing primers: 5′ T7; 3′ T7
Terms and licenses: Academic/Nonprofit Terms; Industry Terms: Not Available to Industry
How to cite: HisGB1-CITED2(216-269)+CBPTAZ1(340-439) was a gift from Peter Wright (Addgene plasmid # 173761 ; http://n2t.net/addgene:173761 ; RRID:Addgene_173761)
