[The description below was written by a language model from this plasmid's Addgene catalogue record and pLannotate feature annotations shown in this document.]
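Description:
HisGB1-CITED2(216-269)+CBPTAZ1(340-439) is a bacterial coexpression plasmid built on the Novagen pET22b backbone. It is designed to produce the C-terminal transactivation domain of human CITED2 together with the TAZ1 (CH1) domain of mouse CBP in E. coli. The plasmid is maintained through a pBR322-type ColE1 origin accompanied by rop and the bom region, consistent with its low-copy listing, and is selected with ampicillin via the β-lactamase gene. An f1 origin is also present. The backbone carries lacI under its own promoter. The short tetracycline-resistance fragments flagged in the annotation appear to be pBR322-derived remnants rather than a working marker.

The feature table shows a single T7 promoter with an adjacent lac operator and one T7 terminator, with two open reading frames between them, each preceded by its own T7 gene 10 ribosome binding site. This points to a bicistronic transcript that is inducible with IPTG in a host supplying T7 RNA polymerase. The first cistron encodes a short His-tag match followed by a fragment of streptococcal protein G (the GB1 solubility domain) fused to CITED2 residues 216-269. The annotation tool matched this segment to the mouse orthologue, whereas the catalogue lists it as human. The second cistron encodes CBP residues 340-439. A vector-derived His-tag sequence lies downstream of it, but the record does not state whether this is translated. The sequenced record is 6,154 nt, slightly shorter than the approximate catalogue size. Coexpression lets the two binding partners be made in the same cell, with the tagged CITED2 fusion available for affinity purification. The associated work concerns a disordered protein switch in termination of the hypoxic response.
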