Features (pLannotate 1.2.2; 23 found; start..end, strand, type, name):
     26..73      -  terminator     T7 terminator: transcription terminator for bacteriophage T7 RNA polymerase
     81..130     -  CDS            SET1 (fragment): solubility-enhancement tag derived from T7 phage gene 10B
    140..157     -  CDS            9xHis (fragment): 9xHis affinity tag
    185..487     -  CDS            Crebbp (fragment): CBP_MOUSE - Also known as Cbp. Experimental evidence at protein level: Swiss-Prot protein existence level 1. Acetylates histones, giving a specific tag for transcriptional activation (By similarity). Also acetylates non-histone proteins, like DDX21, FBL, IRF2, MAFG, NCOA3, POLR1E/PAF53 and FOXO1 (PubMed:10207073, PubMed:11701890, PubMed:16287980, PubMed:15220471). Binds specifically to phosphorylated CREB and enhances its transcriptional activity toward cAMP-responsive genes (By similarity). Acts as a coactivator of ALX1 (By similarity). Acts as a circadian transcriptional coactivator which en
    494..516     -  RBS            RBS: efficient ribosome binding site from bacteriophage T7 gene 10 (Olins and Rangwala, 1989)
    542..703     -  CDS            Cited2 (fragment): CITE2_MOUSE - Also known as Mrg1, Msg2. Experimental evidence at protein level: Swiss-Prot protein existence level 1. Transcriptional coactivator of the p300/CBP-mediated transcription complex. Acts as a bridge, linking TFAP2 transcription factors and the p300/CBP transcriptional coactivator complex in order to stimulate TFAP2-mediated transcriptional activation. Positively regulates TGF-beta signaling through its association with the SMAD/p300/CBP-mediated transcriptional coactivator complex. Stimulates the peroxisome proliferator-activated receptors PPARA transcriptional activity. Enhances e
    755..919     -  CDS            spg (fragment) (sequence withheld): SPG1_STRSG - Experimental evidence at protein level: Swiss-Prot protein existence level 1. Binds to the constant Fc region of IgG with high affinity. From Streptococcus sp. group G.
    933..949     -  CDS            capTEV™ (fragment): composite tag for in vivo biotinylation, TEV protease cleavage, and 6xHis tagging
    962..984     -  RBS            RBS: efficient ribosome binding site from bacteriophage T7 gene 10 (Olins and Rangwala, 1989)
    999..1023    -  protein_bind   lac operator: The lac repressor binds to the lac operator to inhibit transcription in E. coli. This inhibition can be relieved by adding lactose or isopropyl-β-D-thiogalactopyranoside (IPTG). lac repressor encoded by lacI
   1024..1042    -  promoter       T7 promoter: promoter for bacteriophage T7 RNA polymerase
   1064..1343    +  CDS            TcR (fragment): tetracycline efflux protein; tet; confers resistance to tetracycline
   1351..1428    +  promoter       lacI promoter: lacI
   1429..2511    +  CDS            lacI: lac repressor; lacI; The lac repressor binds to the lac operator to inhibit transcription in E. coli. This inhibition can be relieved by adding lactose or isopropyl-β-D-thiogalactopyranoside (IPTG).
   2524..2545    +  protein_bind   CAP binding site: CAP binding activates transcription in the presence of cAMP. E. coli catabolite activator protein
   2560..2851    +  CDS            TcR (fragment): tetracycline efflux protein; tet; confers resistance to tetracycline
   2923..3303    -  CDS            YPB1_ECOLX: Protein predicted: Swiss-Prot protein existence level 4. From Escherichia coli.
   3320..3511    +  CDS            rop: Rop protein, which maintains plasmids at low copy number; rop
   3613..3752    +  misc_feature   bom: basis of mobility region from pBR322
   3938..4526    -  rep_origin     ori: high-copy-number ColE1/pMB1/pBR322/pUC origin of replication
   4697..5557    -  CDS            AmpR: β-lactamase; bla; confers resistance to ampicillin, carbenicillin, and related antibiotics
   5558..5662    -  promoter       AmpR promoter: bla
   5715..6143    -  rep_origin     f1 ori (sequence partly withheld): f1 bacteriophage origin of replication; arrow indicates direction of (+) strand synthesis
>Addgene plasmid #173761 | HisGB1-CITED2(216-269)+CBPTAZ1(340-439) | addgene full sequence | sequence record 353461 | Addgene NGS Result
ATCCGGATATAGTTCCTCCTTTCAGCAAAAAACCCCTCAAGACCCGTTTAGAGGCCCCAAGGGGTTATGC
TAGTTATTGCTCAGCGGTGGCAGCAGCCAACTCAGCTTCCTTTCGGGCTTTGTTAGCAGCCGGATCTCAG
TGGTGGTGGTGGTGGTGCTCGAGTGCGGCCGCAAGCTTCTATTATCGCTTGTCACTGGCATTTTTCAAAG
GGAGGCAAACAGGACAGTCATGTCGTGTGCAGTTCTTCCAATGAGAGATGATTTGTCGTGAAGATGCACA
ATGGGCAACTTGGCAGGCTTTCCCAGCCTGACAATGTGTCATGTGATTCAAAACGTTTTTCATGGTTCGA
CAGTGTGGGAGAGAACAGGCTCGAACCTCTCCATTTGCTTGCTCTCGTCTCTGACATTTGTGGGCATGAA
GCAGTAGAACCAGCTGCTGCTGTATCAGTTTGCGTTTTTCAGGGTCTGCTGTGGGGCCTGTTGCCATGGT
ATATCTCCTTCTTAAAGTTAAACAAAATTATTTCTAGAGGGGATCCTATTAGCTCACTCTGCTGGGCTGC
TGTTTGCACACGAAGTCCGTCATAAAATCAAACTCGTTTTGCCCCAGCCAGAGTTCGGGCAGCTCCTTGA
TGCGGTCCAAACCCATTTCTATCACCAAGGACATAAGAACTTCCTCGTCGATGAAATCAGTGTCTATGAC
ATTGGACATATGGGAACCACGCGGAACCAGGCCGCTGCTGCCGCTGCTGAATTC
[168 nt withheld, positions 755-922]
GCCGCTGCTGTGATGATGATGATGATGGCCCATGGTATATCTCCTTCTTAAAGTTAAACAAAATTATTTC
TAGAGGGGAATTGTTATCCGCTCACAATTCCCCTATAGTGAGTCGTATTAATTTCGCGGGATCGAGATCT
CGATCCTCTACGCCGGACGCATCGTGGCCGGCATCACCGGCGCCACAGGTGCGGTTGCTGGCGCCTATAT
CGCCGACATCACCGATGGGGAAGATCGGGCTCGCCACTTCGGGCTCATGAGCGCTTGTTTCGGCGTGGGT
ATGGTGGCAGGCCCCGTGGCCGGGGGACTGTTGGGCGCCATCTCCTTGCATGCACCATTCCTTGCGGCGG
CGGTGCTCAACGGCCTCAACCTACTACTGGGCTGCTTCCTAATGCAGGAGTCGCATAAGGGAGAGCGTCG
AGATCCCGGACACCATCGAATGGCGCAAAACCTTTCGCGGTATGGCATGATAGCGCCCGGAAGAGAGTCA
ATTCAGGGTGGTGAATGTGAAACCAGTAACGTTATACGATGTCGCAGAGTATGCCGGTGTCTCTTATCAG
ACCGTTTCCCGCGTGGTGAACCAGGCCAGCCACGTTTCTGCGAAAACGCGGGAAAAAGTGGAAGCGGCGA
TGGCGGAGCTGAATTACATTCCCAACCGCGTGGCACAACAACTGGCGGGCAAACAGTCGTTGCTGATTGG
CGTTGCCACCTCCAGTCTGGCCCTGCACGCGCCGTCGCAAATTGTCGCGGCGATTAAATCTCGCGCCGAT
CAACTGGGTGCCAGCGTGGTGGTGTCGATGGTAGAACGAAGCGGCGTCGAAGCCTGTAAAGCGGCGGTGC
ACAATCTTCTCGCGCAACGCGTCAGTGGGCTGATCATTAACTATCCGCTGGATGACCAGGATGCCATTGC
TGTGGAAGCTGCCTGCACTAATGTTCCGGCGTTATTTCTTGATGTCTCTGACCAGACACCCATCAACAGT
ATTATTTTCTCCCATGAAGACGGTACGCGACTGGGCGTGGAGCATCTGGTCGCATTGGGTCACCAGCAAA
TCGCGCTGTTAGCGGGCCCATTAAGTTCTGTCTCGGCGCGTCTGCGTCTGGCTGGCTGGCATAAATATCT
CACTCGCAATCAAATTCAGCCGATAGCGGAACGGGAAGGCGACTGGAGTGCCATGTCCGGTTTTCAACAA
ACCATGCAAATGCTGAATGAGGGCATCGTTCCCACTGCGATGCTGGTTGCCAACGATCAGATGGCGCTGG
GCGCAATGCGCGCCATTACCGAGTCCGGGCTGCGCGTTGGTGCGGATATCTCGGTAGTGGGATACGACGA
TACCGAAGACAGCTCATGTTATATCCCGCCGTTAACCACCATCAAACAGGATTTTCGCCTGCTGGGGCAA
ACCAGCGTGGACCGCTTGCTGCAACTCTCTCAGGGCCAGGCGGTGAAGGGCAATCAGCTGTTGCCCGTCT
CACTGGTGAAAAGAAAAACCACCCTGGCGCCCAATACGCAAACCGCCTCTCCCCGCGCGTTGGCCGATTC
ATTAATGCAGCTGGCACGACAGGTTTCCCGACTGGAAAGCGGGCAGTGAGCGCAACGCAATTAATGTAAG
TTAGCTCACTCATTAGGCACCGGGATCTCGACCGATGCCCTTGAGAGCCTTCAACCCAGTCAGCTCCTTC
CGGTGGGCGCGGGGCATGACTATCGTCGCCGCACTTATGACTGTCTTCTTTATCATGCAACTCGTAGGAC
AGGTGCCGGCAGCGCTCTGGGTCATTTTCGGCGAGGACCGCTTTCGCTGGAGCGCGACGATGATCGGCCT
GTCGCTTGCGGTATTCGGAATCTTGCACGCCCTCGCTCAAGCCTTCGTCACTGGTCCCGCCACCAAACGT
TTCGGCGAGAAGCAGGCCATTATCGCCGGCATGGCGGCCCCACGGGTGCGCATGATCGTGCTCCTGTCGT
TGAGGACCCGGCTAGGCTGGCGGGGTTGCCTTACTGGTTAGCAGAATGAATCACCGATACGCGAGCGAAC
GTGAAGCGACTGCTGCTGCAAAACGTCTGCGACCTGAGCAACAACATGAATGGTCTTCGGTTTCCGTGTT
TCGTAAAGTCTGGAAACGCGGAAGTCAGCGCCCTGCACCATTATGTTCCGGATCTGCATCGCAGGATGCT
GCTGGCTACCCTGTGGAACACCTACATCTGTATTAACGAAGCGCTGGCATTGACCCTGAGTGATTTTTCT
CTGGTCCCGCCGCATCCATACCGCCAGTTGTTTACCCTCACAACGTTCCAGTAACCGGGCATGTTCATCA
TCAGTAACCCGTATCGTGAGCATCCTCTCTCGTTTCATCGGTATCATTACCCCCATGAACAGAAATCCCC
CTTACACGGAGGCATCAGTGACCAAACAGGAAAAAACCGCCCTTAACATGGCCCGCTTTATCAGAAGCCA
GACATTAACGCTTCTGGAGAAACTCAACGAGCTGGACGCGGATGAACAGGCAGACATCTGTGAATCGCTT
CACGACCACGCTGATGAGCTTTACCGCAGCTGCCTCGCGCGTTTCGGTGATGACGGTGAAAACCTCTGAC
ACATGCAGCTCCCGGAGACGGTCACAGCTTGTCTGTAAGCGGATGCCGGGAGCAGACAAGCCCGTCAGGG
CGCGTCAGCGGGTGTTGGCGGGTGTCGGGGCGCAGCCATGACCCAGTCACGTAGCGATAGCGGAGTGTAT
ACTGGCTTAACTATGCGGCATCAGAGCAGATTGTACTGAGAGTGCACCATTGCGGTGTGAAATACCGCAC
AGATGCGTAAGGAGAAAATACCGCATCAGGCGCTCTTCCGCTTCCTCGCTCACTGACTCGCTGCGCTCGG
TCGTTCGGCTGCGGCGAGCGGTATCAGCTCACTCAAAGGCGGTAATACGGTTATCCACAGAATCAGGGGA
TAACGCAGGAAAGAACATGTGAGCAAAAGGCCAGCAAAAGGCCAGGAACCGTAAAAAGGCCGCGTTGCTG
GCGTTTTTCCATAGGCTCCGCCCCCCTGACGAGCATCACAAAAATCGACGCTCAAGTCAGAGGTGGCGAA
ACCCGACAGGACTATAAAGATACCAGGCGTTTCCCCCTGGAAGCTCCCTCGTGCGCTCTCCTGTTCCGAC
CCTGCCGCTTACCGGATACCTGTCCGCCTTTCTCCCTTCGGGAAGCGTGGCGCTTTCTCATAGCTCACGC
TGTAGGTATCTCAGTTCGGTGTAGGTCGTTCGCTCCAAGCTGGGCTGTGTGCACGAACCCCCCGTTCAGC
CCGACCGCTGCGCCTTATCCGGTAACTATCGTCTTGAGTCCAACCCGGTAAGACACGACTTATCGCCACT
GGCAGCAGCCACTGGTAACAGGATTAGCAGAGCGAGGTATGTAGGCGGTGCTACAGAGTTCTTGAAGTGG
TGGCCTAACTACGGCTACACTAGAAGGACAGTATTTGGTATCTGCGCTCTGCTGAAGCCAGTTACCTTCG
GAAAAAGAGTTGGTAGCTCTTGATCCGGCAAACAAACCACCGCTGGTAGCGGTGGTTTTTTTGTTTGCAA
GCAGCAGATTACGCGCAGAAAAAAAGGATCTCAAGAAGATCCTTTGATCTTTTCTACGGGGTCTGACGCT
CAGTGGAACGAAAACTCACGTTAAGGGATTTTGGTCATGAGATTATCAAAAAGGATCTTCACCTAGATCC
TTTTAAATTAAAAATGAAGTTTTAAATCAATCTAAAGTATATATGAGTAAACTTGGTCTGACAGTTACCA
ATGCTTAATCAGTGAGGCACCTATCTCAGCGATCTGTCTATTTCGTTCATCCATAGTTGCCTGACTCCCC
GTCGTGTAGATAACTACGATACGGGAGGGCTTACCATCTGGCCCCAGTGCTGCAATGATACCGCGAGACC
CACGCTCACCGGCTCCAGATTTATCAGCAATAAACCAGCCAGCCGGAAGGGCCGAGCGCAGAAGTGGTCC
TGCAACTTTATCCGCCTCCATCCAGTCTATTAATTGTTGCCGGGAAGCTAGAGTAAGTAGTTCGCCAGTT
AATAGTTTGCGCAACGTTGTTGCCATTGCTGCAGGCATCGTGGTGTCACGCTCGTCGTTTGGTATGGCTT
CATTCAGCTCCGGTTCCCAACGATCAAGGCGAGTTACATGATCCCCCATGTTGTGCAAAAAAGCGGTTAG
CTCCTTCGGTCCTCCGATCGTTGTCAGAAGTAAGTTGGCCGCAGTGTTATCACTCATGGTTATGGCAGCA
CTGCATAATTCTCTTACTGTCATGCCATCCGTAAGATGCTTTTCTGTGACTGGTGAGTACTCAACCAAGT
CATTCTGAGAATAGTGTATGCGGCGACCGAGTTGCTCTTGCCCGGCGTCAATACGGGATAATACCGCGCC
ACATAGCAGAACTTTAAAAGTGCTCATCATTGGAAAACGTTCTTCGGGGCGAAAACTCTCAAGGATCTTA
CCGCTGTTGAGATCCAGTTCGATGTAACCCACTCGTGCACCCAACTGATCTTCAGCATCTTTTACTTTCA
CCAGCGTTTCTGGGTGAGCAAAAACAGGAAGGCAAAATGCCGCAAAAAAGGGAATAAGGGCGACACGGAA
ATGTTGAATACTCATACTCTTCCTTTTTCAATATTATTGAAGCATTTATCAGGGTTATTGTCTCATGAGC
GGATACATATTTGAATGTATTTAGAAAAATAAACAAATAGGGGTTCCGCGCACATTTCCCCGAAAAGTGC
CACCTAAATTGTAAGCGTTAATATTTTGTTAAAATTCGCGTTAAATTTTTGTTAAATCAGCTCATTTTTT
AACCAATAGGCCGAAATCGGCAAAATCCCTTATAAATCAAAAGAATAGACCGAGATAGGGT
[37 nt withheld, positions 5814-5850]
AAAGAACGTGGACTCCAACGTCAAAGG
[49 nt withheld, positions 5878-5926]
T
[91 nt withheld, positions 5928-6018]
G
[124 nt withheld, positions 6020-6143]
CCCATTCGCCA
