>Addgene plasmid #173761 | HisGB1-CITED2(216-269)+CBPTAZ1(340-439) | depositor partial sequence | sequence record 336946 | T7 promoter-terminator
TAACAATTCCCCTCTAGAAATAATTTTGTTTAACTTTAAGAAGGAGATATACCATGGGCCATCATCATCA
TCATCACAGCAGCGGC
[168 nt withheld, positions 87-254]
GAATTCAGCAGCGGCAGCAGCGGCCTGGTTCCGCGTGGTTCCCATATGTCCAATGTCATAGACACTGATT
TCATCGACGAGGAAGTTCTTATGTCCTTGGTGATAGAAATGGGTTTGGACCGCATCAAGGAGCTGCCCGA
ACTCTGGCTGGGGCAAAACGAGTTTGATTTTATGACGGACTTCGTGTGCAAACAGCAGCCCAGCAGAGTG
AGCTAATAGGATCCCCTCTAGAAATAATTTTGTTTAACTTTAAGAAGGAGATATACCATGGCAACAGGCC
CCACAGCAGACCCTGAAAAACGCAAACTGATACAGCAGCAGCTGGTTCTACTGCTTCATGCCCACAAATG
TCAGAGACGAGAGCAAGCAAATGGAGAGGTTCGAGCCTGTTCTCTCCCACACTGTCGAACCATGAAAAAC
GTTTTGAATCACATGACACATTGTCAGGCTGGGAAAGCCTGCCAAGTTGCCCATTGTGCATCTTCACGAC
AAATCATCTCTCATTGGAAGAACTGCACACGACATGACTGTCCTGTTTGCCTCCCTTTGAAAAATGCCAG
TGACAAGCGATAATAGAAGCTTGCGGCCGCACTCGAGCACCACCACCACCACCACTGAGATCCGGCTGCT
AACAAAGC
